>Addgene plasmid #63936 | pST50Trc1-CBPDHFR | depositor full sequence | sequence record 177342 | Full Sequence
GGCACCATGCATCGATCCCGCGAAATTAATACGACTCACTATAGGGAGACCACAACGGTTTCCCTCCGGC
TCCGGAGAGCTCCAATTGGAATTCGCTAGCTCTAGAAATAATTTTGTTTAACTTTAAGAAGGAGATATAC
ATATGTCTAAGCGACGATGGAAAAAGAATTTCATAGCCGTCTCAGCAGCCAACCGCTTTAAGAAAATCTC
ATCCTCCGGGGCACTTCTGGGATCCATCAGTCTGATTGCGGCGCTAGCGGTAGATCGCGTTATCGGCATG
GAAAACGCCATGCCATGGAACCTGCCTGCCGATCTCGCCTGGTTTAAACGCAACACCTTAAATAAACCCG
TGATTATGGGGCGCCATACCTGGGAATCAATCGGTAGGCCTTTGCCCGGCCGCAAAAATATTATCCTCAG
CAGTCAACCCGGGACCGATGATCGGGTTACCTGGGTTAAATCGGTCGACGAAGCCATCGCGGCGTGTGGT
GACGTACCAGAAATCATGGTGATTGGCGGCGGACGCGTTTATGAACAGTTCTTGCCAAAAGCGCAAAAAC
TGTATCTGACGCATATCGATGCAGAAGTGGAAGGCGACACCCATTTTCCGGATTACGAGCCGGATGACTG
GGAATCGGTATTCAGCGAATTCCACGATGCTGATGCGCAGAACTCGCATAGCTATTGTTTCGAAATCCTC
GAGCGTCGTGCCGGCTAATGTACAAGATCCAGATCTAAGCTTGGTACCACGCGTGCGCGCTGATCCGGCT
GCTAACAAAGCCCGAAAGGAAGCTGAGTTGGCTGCTGCCACCGCTGAGCAATAACTAGCATAACCCCTTG
GGGCCTCTAAACGGGTCTTGAGGGGTTTTTTGCTGAAAGGAGGAACTATATCGGGATTAGCCCGCCTAAT
GAGCGGGCTTTTTTTTAATTCCCCTATTTGTTTATTTTTCTAAATACATTCAAATATGTATCCGCTCATG
AGACAATAACCCTGATAAATGCTTCAATAATATTGAAAAAGGAAGAGTATGAGTATTCAACATTTCCGTG
TCGCCCTTATTCCCTTTTTTGCGGCATTTTGCCTTCCTGTTTTTGCTCACCCAGAAACGCTCGTGAAAGT
AAAAGACGCAGAGGACCAATTGGGGGCACGAGTGGGATACATAGAACTGGACTTGAATAGCGGTAAAATC
CTTGAGAGTTTTCGCCCTGAAGAGCGTTTTCCAATGATGAGCACTTTCAAAGTTCTGCTATGTGGAGCAG
TATTATCCCGTGTAGATGCGGGGCAAGAGCAACTCGGACGACGAATACACTATTCGCAGAATGACTTGGT
TGAATACTCCCCAGTGACAGAAAAGCACCTTACGGACGGAATGACGGTAAGAGAATTATGTAGTGCCGCC
ATAACGATGAGTGATAACACTGCGGCGAACTTACTTCTGACAACCATCGGTGGACCGAAGGAATTAACCG
CTTTTTTGCACAATATGGGAGACCATGTAACTCGCCTTGACCGTTGGGAACCAGAACTGAATGAAGCCAT
ACCAAACGACGAGCGAGACACCACAATGCCTGCGGCAATGGCAACAACATTACGCAAACTATTAACTGGC
GAACTACTTACTCTGGCTTCACGGCAACAATTAATAGACTGGCTTGAAGCGGATAAAGTTGCAGGACCAC
TACTGCGTTCGGCACTTCCTGCTGGCTGGTTTATTGCTGATAAATCTGGGGCAGGAGAGCGTGGTTCACG
GGGTATCATTGCCGCACTTGGACCAGATGGTAAGCCTTCCCGTATCGTAGTTATCTACACGACGGGTAGT
CAGGCAACTATGGACGAACGAAATAGACAGATTGCTGAAATAGGGGCTTCACTGATTAAGCATTGGTAAA
CCGATACAATTAAAGGCTCCTTTTGGAGCCTTTTTTTTTGGACGGACCGGTAGAAAAGATCAAAGGATCT
TCTTGAGATCCTTTTTTTCTGCGCGTAATCTGCTGCTTGCAAACAAAAAAACCACCGCTACCAGCGGTGG
TTTGTTTGCCGGATCAAGAGCTACCAACTCTTTTTCCGAAGGTAACTGGCTTCAGCAGAGCGCAGATACC
AAATACTGTCCTTCTAGTGTAGCCGTAGTTAGGCCACCACTTCAAGAACTCTGTAGCACCGCCTACATAC
CTCGCTCTGCTAATCCTGTTACCAGTGGCTGCTGCCAGTGGCGATAAGTCGTGTCTTACCGGGTTGGACT
CAAGACGATAGTTACCGGATAAGGCGCAGCGGTCGGGCTGAACGGGGGGTTCGTGCACACAGCCCAGCTT
GGAGCGAACGACCTACACCGAACTGAGATACCTACAGCGTGAGCTATGAGAAAGCGCCACGCTTCCCGAA
GGGAGAAAGGCGGACAGGTATCCGGTAAGCGGCAGGGTCGGAACAGGAGAGCGCACGAGGGAGCTTCCAG
GGGGAAACGCCTGGTATCTTTATAGTCCTGTCGGGTTTCGCCACCTCTGACTTGAGCGTCGATTTTTGTG
ATGCTCGTCAGGGGGGCGGAGCCTATGGAAAAACGCCAGCAACGCGGCCTTTTTACGGTTCCTGGCCTTT
TGCTGGCCTTTTGCTCACATGTTCTTTCCTGCGTTATCCCCTGATTCTGTGGATAACCGTATTACCGCCT
TTGAGTGAGCTGATACCGCTCGCCGCAGCCGAACGACCGAGCGCAGCGAGTCAGTGAGCGAGGAAGCGGA
AGAGCGCCTGATGCGGTATTTTCTCCTTACGCATCTGTGCGGTATTTCACACCGCAATGGTGCACTCTCA
GTACAATCTGCTCTGATGCCGCATAGTTAAGCCAGTATACACTCCGCTATCGCTACGTGACTGGGTCATG
GCTGCGCCCCGACACCCGCCAACACCCGCTGACGCGCCCTGACGGGCTTGTCTGCTCCCGGCATCCGCTT
ACAGACAAGCTGTGACCGTCTCCGGGAGCTGCATGTGTCAGAGGTTTTCACCGTCATCACCGAAACGCGC
GAGGCAGCTGCGGTAAAGCTCATCAGCGTGGTCGTGAAGCGATTCACAGATGTCTGCCTGTTCATCCGCG
TCCAGCTCGTTGAGTTTCTCCAGAAGCGTTAATGTCTGGCTTCTGATAAAGCGGGCCATGTTAAGGGCGG
TTTTTTCCTGTTTGGTCACTGATGCCTCCGTGTAAGGGGGATTTCTGTTCATGGGGTAATGATACCGATG
AAACGAGAGAGGATGCTCACGATACGGGTTACTGATGATGAACATGCCCGGTTACTGGAACGTTGTGAGG
GTAAACAACTGGCGGTATGGATGCGGCGGGACCAGAGAAAAATCACTCAGGGTCAATGCCAGCGCTTCGT
TAATACAGATGTAGGTGTT
Features (pLannotate 1.2.2; 13 found; start..end, strand, type, name):
     27..45      +  promoter       T7 promoter: promoter for bacteriophage T7 RNA polymerase
    113..135     +  RBS            RBS: efficient ribosome binding site from bacteriophage T7 gene 10 (Olins and Rangwala, 1989)
    149..226     +  CDS            CBP: calmodulin-binding peptide derived from skeletal muscle myosin light chain kinase; binds calmodulin with nanomolar affinity in the presence of calcium
    236..709     +  CDS            folA: DYR_ECOLI - Also known as tmrA. Experimental evidence at protein level: Swiss-Prot protein existence level 1. Key enzyme in folate metabolism. Catalyzes an essential reaction for de novo glycine and purine synthesis, and for DNA precursor synthesis. From Escherichia coli (strain K12).
    768..817     +  CDS            SET1 (fragment): solubility-enhancement tag derived from T7 phage gene 10B
    825..872     +  terminator     T7 terminator: transcription terminator for bacteriophage T7 RNA polymerase
    937..1028    +  promoter       AmpR promoter: bla
   1029..1886    +  CDS            bla: BLAT_ECOLX - Experimental evidence at protein level: Swiss-Prot protein existence level 1. TEM-type are the most prevalent beta-lactamases in enterobacteria; they hydrolyze the beta-lactam bond in susceptible beta-lactam antibiotics, thus conferring resistance to penicillins and cephalosporins. TEM-3 and TEM-4 are capable of hydrolyzing cefotaxime and ceftazidime. TEM-5 is capable of hydrolyzing ceftazidime. TEM-6 is capable of hydrolyzing ceftazidime and aztreonam. TEM-8/CAZ-2, TEM- 16/CAZ-7 and TEM-24/CAZ-6 are markedly active against ceftazidime. IRT- 4 shows resistance to beta-lactamase in
   1893..1932    +  terminator     fd terminator: central terminator from bacteriophage fd (Otsuka and Kunisawa, 1982)
   1963..2551    +  rep_origin     ori: high-copy-number ColE1/pMB1/pBR322/pUC origin of replication
   2737..2876    -  misc_feature   bom: basis of mobility region from pBR322
   2978..3169    -  CDS            rop: Rop protein, which maintains plasmids at low copy number; rop
   3209..3319    +  CDS            mbeC (fragment): MBEC_ECOLX - Experimental evidence at protein level: Swiss-Prot protein existence level 1. Required for efficient mobilization of ColE1 plasmid and is thus essential to promote the specific transfer of the plasmid during conjugation. Probably functions by inducing DNA bending, helping the MbeA relaxase to melt the DNA around the nic site and cleave the phosphodiester bond. Binds specifically double-stranded DNA (dsDNA) containing the ColE1 oriT but does not recognize the inverted repeat (IR). From Escherichia coli.
