[The description below was written by a language model from this plasmid's Addgene catalogue record and pLannotate feature annotations shown in this document.]
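Description:
pST50Trc1-CBPDHFR is a small (about 3.4 kb) bacterial expression plasmid built on the pST50Trc backbone. It serves as the position 1 transfer vector of the pST44 polycistronic suite, a system designed for co-expressing the subunits of protein complexes in Escherichia coli. It is catalogued as an empty backbone. The plasmid is maintained through a ColE1/pMB1-type origin, accompanied by the pBR322-derived bom region and the rop gene, which normally moderates copy number (the record lists copy number as unknown). Selection is by ampicillin, through a TEM beta-lactamase gene driven by its own promoter and followed by a phage fd terminator. A short mbeC fragment is also annotated and appears to be a remnant of the ColE1-type backbone.

The expression cassette consists of a T7 promoter, the efficient ribosome binding site from T7 gene 10, and an N-terminal calmodulin-binding peptide (CBP) tag, ending in a T7 terminator. The CBP tag is described as non-cleavable, and it allows calcium-dependent affinity capture on calmodulin. Fused downstream of the tag is the E. coli folA gene encoding dihydrofolate reductase (DHFR). This sits in a BamHI–NgoMIV cassette and acts as a positive control for expression. A short sequence annotated as a T7 gene 10B-derived fragment lies between the DHFR gene and the terminator. It is probably residual vector sequence rather than a functional tag.

In use, DHFR is replaced with a gene of interest through BamHI and NgoMIV. According to the depositor comments, the resulting translation cassette is then excised with XbaI and BamHI for transfer into the first position of a pST44 polycistronic plasmid.
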