Addgene plasmid #63936: pST50Trc1-CBPDHFR
Purpose: (Empty Backbone) Position 1 transfer plasmid for pST44 polycistronic plasmid suite; N-term non-cleavable single tag; contains DHFR gene in BamHI-NgoMIV cassette as positive control
Depositing lab: Song Tan. Depositing organization: Pennsylvania State University. Publication: The pST44 polycistronic expression system for producing protein complexes in Escherichia coli. Tan S, Kern RC, Selleck W. Protein Expr Purif. 2005 Apr;40(2):385-95. 10.1016/j.pep.2004.12.002 PubMed 15766881.
Backbone
  Vector backbone: pST50Trc
  Vector type: Bacterial Expression
  Tag / fusion protein: Calmodulin Binding Peptide (CBP) (N terminal on backbone)
Growth in bacteria
  Bacterial resistance: Ampicillin, 100 μg/mL
  Growth temperature: 37°C
  Growth strain: DH5alpha
  Copy number: Unknown
Gene/Insert
  Gene/Insert name: None
  Tag / fusion protein: Calmodulin Binding Peptide (CBP) (N terminal on backbone)
Terms and licenses: Academic/Nonprofit Terms; Industry Terms: Not Available to Industry
Depositor comments: Replace DHFR with GOI using BamHI/NgoMIV; Clone out cassette using XbaI/BamHI
How to cite: pST50Trc1-CBPDHFR was a gift from Song Tan (Addgene plasmid # 63936 ; http://n2t.net/addgene:63936 ; RRID:Addgene_63936)
