>Addgene plasmid #63936 | pST50Trc1-CBPDHFR | addgene partial sequence | sequence record 122588 | T7 5'-TAATACGACTCACTATAGGG-3'
AATTGGAATTCGCTAGCTCTAGAAATAATTTTGTTTAACTTTAAGAAGGAGATATACATATGTCTAAGCG
ACGATGGAAAAAGAATTTCATAGCCGTCTCAGCAGCCAACCGCTTTAAGAAAATCTCATCCTCCGGGGCA
CTTCTGGGATCCATCAGTCTGATTGCGGCGCTAGCGGTAGATCGCGTTATCGGCATGGAAAACGCCATGC
CATGGAACCTGCCTGCCGATCTCGCCTGGTTTAAACGCAACACCTTAAATAAACCCGTGATTATGGGGCG
CCATACCTGGGAATCAATCGGTAGGCCTTTGCCCGGCCGCAAAAATATTATCCTCAGCAGTCAACCCGGG
ACCGATGATCGGGTTACCTGGGTTAAATCGGTCGACGAAGCCATCGCGGCGTGTGGTGACGTACCAGAAA
TCATGGTGATTGGCGGCGGACGCGTTTATGAACAGTTCTTGCCAAAAGCGCAAAAACTGTATCTGACGCA
TATCGATGCAGAAGTGGAAGGCGACACCCATTTTCCGGATTACGAGCCGGATGACTGGGAATCGGTATTC
AGCGAATTCCACGATGCTGATGCGCAGAACTCGCATAGCTATTGTTTCGAAATCCTCGAGCGTCGTGCCG
GCTAATGTACAAGATCCAGATCTAAGCTTGGTACCACGCGTGCGCGCTGATCCGGCTGCTAACAAAGCCC
GAAAGGAAGCTGAGTTGGCTGCTGCCACCGCTGAGCAATAACTAGCATAACCCCTTGGGGCCTCTAAACG
GG
