>Addgene plasmid #63936 | pST50Trc1-CBPDHFR | addgene partial sequence | sequence record 122589 | T7term 5'-GCTAGTTATTGCTCAGCGG-3'
TAGCCGGCACGACGCTCGAGGATTTCGAAACAATAGCTATGCGAGTTCTGCGCATCAGCATCGTGGAATT
CGCTGAATACCGATTCCCAGTCATCCGGCTCGTAATCCGGAAAATGGGTGTCGCCTTCCACTTCTGCATC
GATATGCGTCAGATACAGTTTTTGCGCTTTTGGCAAGAACTGTTCATAAACGCGTCCGCCGCCAATCACC
ATGATTTCTGGTACGTCACCACACGCCGCGATGGCTTCGTCGACCGATTTAACCCAGGTAACCCGATCAT
CGGTCCCGGGTTGACTGCTGAGGATAATATTTTTGCGGCCGGGCAAAGGCCTACCGATTGATTCCCAGGT
ATGGCGCCCCATAATCACGGGTTTATTTAAGGTGTTGCGTTTAAACCAGGCGAGATCGGCAGGCAGGTTC
CATGGCATGGCGTTTTCCATGCCGATAACGCGATCTACCGCTAGCGCCGCAATCAGACTGATGGATCCCA
GAAGTGCCCCGGAGGATGAGATTTTCTTAAAGCGGTTGGCTGCTGAGACGGCTATGAAATTC
